>Addgene plasmid #90872 | RANGAP1 G5.4 gRNA | addgene full sequence | sequence record 183920 | Addgene NGS Result
GAGCGAGGAAGCGGAAGAGCGCCCAATACGCAAACCGCCTCTCCCCGCGCGTTGGCCGATTCATTAATGC
AGCTGGCACGACAGGTTTCCCGACTGGAAAGCGGGCAGTGAGCGCAACGCAATTAATGTGAGTTAGCTCA
CTCATTAGGCACCCCAGGCTTTACACTTTATGCTTCCGGCTCGTATGTTGTGTGGAATTGTGAGCGGATA
ACAATTTCACACAGGAAACAGCTATGACCATGATTACGCCAAGCGCGCAATTAACCCTCACTAAAGGGAA
CAAAAGCTGGAGCTGCAAGCTTAATGTAGTCTTATGCAATACTCTTGTAGTCTTGCAACATGGTAACGAT
GAGTTAGCAACATGCCTTACAAGGAGAGAAAAAGCACCGTGCATGCCGATTGGTGGAAGTAAGGTGGTAC
GATCGTGCCTTATTAGGAAGGCAACAGACGGGTCTGACATGGATTGGACGAACCACTGAATTGCCGCATT
GCAGAGATATTGTATTTAAGTGCCTAGCTCGATACATAAACGGGTCTCTCTGGTTAGACCAGATCTGAGC
CTGGGAGCTCTCTGGCTAACTAGGGAACCCACTGCTTAAGCCTCAATAAAGCTTGCCTTGAGTGCTTCAA
GTAGTGTGTGCCCGTCTGTTGTGTGACTCTGGTAACTAGAGATCCCTCAGACCCTTTTAGTCAGTGTGGA
AAATCTCTAGCAGTGGCGCCCGAACAGGGACTTGAAAGCGAAAGGGAAACCAGAGGAGCTCTCTCGACGC
AGGACTCGGCTTGCTGAAGCGCGCACGGCAAGAGGCGAGGGGCGGCGACTGGTGAGTACGCCAAAAATTT
TGACTAGCGGAGGCTAGAAGGAGAGAGATGGGTGCGAGAGCGTCAGTATTAAGCGGGGGAGAATTAGATC
GCGATGGGAAAAAATTCGGTTAAGGCCAGGGGGAAAGAAAAAATATAAATTAAAACATATAGTATGGGCA
AGCAGGGAGCTAGAACGATTCGCAGTTAATCCTGGCCTGTTAGAAACATCAGAAGGCTGTAGACAAATAC
TGGGACAGCTACAACCATCCCTTCAGACAGGATCAGAAGAACTTAGATCATTATATAATACAGTAGCAAC
CCTCTATTGTGTGCATCAAAGGATAGAGATAAAAGACACCAAGGAAGCTTTAGACAAGATAGAGGAAGAG
CAAAACAAAAGTAAGACCACCGCACAGCAAGCGGCCGCTGATCTTCAGACCTGGAGGAGGAGATATGAGG
GACAATTGGAGAAGTGAATTATATAAATATAAAGTAGTAAAAATTGAACCATTAGGAGTAGCACCCACCA
AGGCAAAGAGAAGAGTGGTGCAGAGAGAAAAAAGAGCAGTGGGAATAGGAGCTTTGTTCCTTGGGTTCTT
GGGAGCAGCAGGAAGCACTATGGGCGCAGCGTCAATGACGCTGACGGTACAGGCCAGACAATTATTGTCT
GGTATAGTGCAGCAGCAGAACAATTTGCTGAGGGCTATTGAGGCGCAACAGCATCTGTTGCAACTCACAG
TCTGGGGCATCAAGCAGCTCCAGGCAAGAATCCTGGCTGTGGAAAGATACCTAAAGGATCAACAGCTCCT
GGGGATTTGGGGTTGCTCTGGAAAACTCATTTGCACCACTGCTGTGCCTTGGAATGCTAGTTGGAGTAAT
AAATCTCTGGAACAGATTTGGAATCACACGACCTGGATGGAGTGGGACAGAGAAATTAACAATTACACAA
GCTTAATACACTCCTTAATTGAAGAATCGCAAAACCAGCAAGAAAAGAATGAACAAGAATTATTGGAATT
AGATAAATGGGCAAGTTTGTGGAATTGGTTTAACATAACAAATTGGCTGTGGTATATAAAATTATTCATA
ATGATAGTAGGAGGCTTGGTAGGTTTAAGAATAGTTTTTGCTGTACTTTCTATAGTGAATAGAGTTAGGC
AGGGATATTCACCATTATCGTTTCAGACCCACCTCCCAACCCCGAGGGGACCCAGAGAGGGCCTATTTCC
CATGATTCCTTCATATTTGCATATACGATACAAGGCTGTTAGAGAGATAATTAGAATTAATTTGACTGTA
AACACAAAGATATTAGTACAAAATACGTGACGTAGAAAGTAATAATTTCTTGGGTAGTTTGCAGTTTTAA
AATTATGTTTTAAAATGGACTATCATATGCTTACCGTAACTTGAAAGTATTTCGATTTCTTGGCTTTATA
TATCTTGTGGAAAGGACGAAACACCGTAAGGCCTTGGCGATGACCCGTTTAAGAGCTATGCTGGAAACAG
CATAGCAAGTTTAAATAAGGCTAGTCCGTTATCAACTTGAAAAAGTGGCACCGAGTCGGTGCTTTTTTTG
AATTCTAGATCTTGAGACAAATGGCAGTATTCATCCACAATTTTAAAAGAAAAGGGGGGATTGGGGGGTA
CAGTGCAGGGGAAAGAATAGTAGACATAATAGCAACAGACATACAAACTAAAGAATTACAAAAACAAATT
ACAAAAATTCAAAATTTTCGGGTTTATTACAGGGACAGCAGAGATCCACTTTGGCGCCGGCTCGAGTGGC
TCCGGTGCCCGTCAGTGGGCAGAGCGCACATCGCCCACAGTCCCCGAGAAGTTGGGGGGAGGGGTCGGCA
ATTGAACCGGTGCCTAGAGAAGGTGGCGCGGGGTAAACTGGGAAAGTGATGTCGTGTACTGGCTCCGCCT
TTTTCCCGAGGGTGGGGGAGAACCGTATATAAGTGCAGTAGTCGCCGTGAACGTTCTTTTTCGCAACGGG
TTTGCCGCCAGAACACAGGTGTCGTGACGCGGGATCCGCCACCATGACCGAGTACAAGCCCACGGTGCGC
CTCGCCACCCGCGACGACGTCCCCAGGGCCGTACGCACCCTCGCCGCCGCGTTCGCCGACTACCCCGCCA
CGCGCCACACCGTCGATCCGGACCGCCACATCGAGCGGGTCACCGAGCTGCAAGAACTCTTCCTCACGCG
CGTCGGGCTCGACATCGGCAAGGTGTGGGTCGCGGACGACGGCGCCGCGGTGGCGGTCTGGACCACGCCG
GAGAGCGTCGAAGCGGGGGCGGTGTTCGCCGAGATCGGCCCGCGCATGGCCGAGTTGAGCGGTTCCCGGC
TGGCCGCGCAGCAACAGATGGAAGGCCTCCTGGCGCCGCACCGGCCCAAGGAGCCCGCGTGGTTCCTGGC
CACCGTCGGAGTCTCGCCCGACCACCAGGGCAAGGGTCTGGGCAGCGCCGTCGTGCTCCCCGGAGTGGAG
GCGGCCGAGCGCGCCGGGGTGCCCGCCTTCCTGGAGACCTCCGCGCCCCGCAACCTCCCCTTCTACGAGC
GGCTCGGCTTCACCGTCACCGCCGACGTCGAGGTGCCCGAAGGACCGCGCACCTGGTGCATGACCCGCAA
GCCCGGTGCCTGAACGCGTTAAGTCGACAATCAACCTCTGGATTACAAAATTTGTGAAAGATTGACTGGT
ATTCTTAACTATGTTGCTCCTTTTACGCTATGTGGATACGCTGCTTTAATGCCTTTGTATCATGCTATTG
CTTCCCGTATGGCTTTCATTTTCTCCTCCTTGTATAAATCCTGGTTGCTGTCTCTTTATGAGGAGTTGTG
GCCCGTTGTCAGGCAACGTGGCGTGGTGTGCACTGTGTTTGCTGACGCAACCCCCACTGGTTGGGGCATT
GCCACCACCTGTCAGCTCCTTTCCGGGACTTTCGCTTTCCCCCTCCCTATTGCCACGGCGGAACTCATCG
CCGCCTGCCTTGCCCGCTGCTGGACAGGGGCTCGGCTGTTGGGCACTGACAATTCCGTGGTGTTGTCGGG
GAAATCATCGTCCTTTCCTTGGCTGCTCGCCTGTGTTGCCACCTGGATTCTGCGCGGGACGTCCTTCTGC
TACGTCCCTTCGGCCCTCAATCCAGCGGACCTTCCTTCCCGCGGCCTGCTGCCGGCTCTGCGGCCTCTTC
CGCGTCTTCGCCTTCGCCCTCAGACGAGTCGGATCTCCCTTTGGGCCGCCTCCCCGCGTCGACTTTAAGA
CCAATGACTTACAAGGCAGCTGTAGATCTTAGCCACTTTTTAAAAGAAAAGGGGGGACTGGAAGGGCTAA
TTCACTCCCAACGAAGACAAGATCTGCTTTTTGCTTGTACTGGGTCTCTCTGGTTAGACCAGATCTGAGC
CTGGGAGCTCTCTGGCTAACTAGGGAACCCACTGCTTAAGCCTCAATAAAGCTTGCCTTGAGTGCTTCAA
GTAGTGTGTGCCCGTCTGTTGTGTGACTCTGGTAACTAGAGATCCCTCAGACCCTTTTAGTCAGTGTGGA
AAATCTCTAGCAGTACGTATAGTAGTTCATGTCATCTTATTATTCAGTATTTATAACTTGCAAAGAAATG
AATATCAGAGAGTGAGAGGAACTTGTTTATTGCAGCTTATAATGGTTACAAATAAAGCAATAGCATCACA
AATTTCACAAATAAAGCATTTTTTTCACTGCATTCTAGTTGTGGTTTGTCCAAACTCATCAATGTATCTT
ATCATGTCTGGCTCTAGCTATCCCGCCCCTAACTCCGCCCATCCCGCCCCTAACTCCGCCCAGTTCCGCC
CATTCTCCGCCCCATGGCTGACTAATTTTTTTTATTTATGCAGAGGCCGAGGCCGCCTCGGCCTCTGAGC
TATTCCAGAAGTAGTGAGGAGGCTTTTTTGGAGGCCTAGGGACGTACCCAATTCGCCCTATAGTGAGTCG
TATTACGCGCGCTCACTGGCCGTCGTTTTACAACGTCGTGACTGGGAAAACCCTGGCGTTACCCAACTTA
ATCGCCTTGCAGCACATCCCCCTTTCGCCAGCTGGCGTAATAGCGAAGAGGCCCGCACCGATCGCCCTTC
CCAACAGTTGCGCAGCCTGAATGGCGAATGGG
[124 nt withheld, positions 4933-5056]
C
[91 nt withheld, positions 5058-5148]
A
[49 nt withheld, positions 5150-5198]
CCTTTGACGTTGGAGTCCACGTTCTTT
[37 nt withheld, positions 5226-5262]
ACCCTATCTCGGTCTATTCTTTTGATTTATAAGGGATTTTGCCGATTTCGGCCTATTGGTTAAAAAATGA
GCTGATTTAACAAAAATTTAACGCGAATTTTAACAAAATATTAACGCTTACAATTTAGGTGGCACTTTTC
GGGGAAATGTGCGCGGAACCCCTATTTGTTTATTTTTCTAAATACATTCAAATATGTATCCGCTCATGAG
ACAATAACCCTGATAAATGCTTCAATAATATTGAAAAAGGAAGAGTATGAGTATTCAACATTTCCGTGTC
GCCCTTATTCCCTTTTTTGCGGCATTTTGCCTTCCTGTTTTTGCTCACCCAGAAACGCTGGTGAAAGTAA
AAGATGCTGAAGATCAGTTGGGTGCACGAGTGGGTTACATCGAACTGGATCTCAACAGCGGTAAGATCCT
TGAGAGTTTTCGCCCCGAAGAACGTTTTCCAATGATGAGCACTTTTAAAGTTCTGCTATGTGGCGCGGTA
TTATCCCGTATTGACGCCGGGCAAGAGCAACTCGGTCGCCGCATACACTATTCTCAGAATGACTTGGTTG
AGTACTCACCAGTCACAGAAAAGCATCTTACGGATGGCATGACAGTAAGAGAATTATGCAGTGCTGCCAT
AACCATGAGTGATAACACTGCGGCCAACTTACTTCTGACAACGATCGGAGGACCGAAGGAGCTAACCGCT
TTTTTGCACAACATGGGGGATCATGTAACTCGCCTTGATCGTTGGGAACCGGAGCTGAATGAAGCCATAC
CAAACGACGAGCGTGACACCACGATGCCTGTAGCAATGGCAACAACGTTGCGCAAACTATTAACTGGCGA
ACTACTTACTCTAGCTTCCCGGCAACAATTAATAGACTGGATGGAGGCGGATAAAGTTGCAGGACCACTT
CTGCGCTCGGCCCTTCCGGCTGGCTGGTTTATTGCTGATAAATCTGGAGCCGGTGAGCGTGGGTCTCGCG
GTATCATTGCAGCACTGGGGCCAGATGGTAAGCCCTCCCGTATCGTAGTTATCTACACGACGGGGAGTCA
GGCAACTATGGATGAACGAAATAGACAGATCGCTGAGATAGGTGCCTCACTGATTAAGCATTGGTAACTG
TCAGACCAAGTTTACTCATATATACTTTAGATTGATTTAAAACTTCATTTTTAATTTAAAAGGATCTAGG
TGAAGATCCTTTTTGATAATCTCATGACCAAAATCCCTTAACGTGAGTTTTCGTTCCACTGAGCGTCAGA
CCCCGTAGAAAAGATCAAAGGATCTTCTTGAGATCCTTTTTTTCTGCGCGTAATCTGCTGCTTGCAAACA
AAAAAACCACCGCTACCAGCGGTGGTTTGTTTGCCGGATCAAGAGCTACCAACTCTTTTTCCGAAGGTAA
CTGGCTTCAGCAGAGCGCAGATACCAAATACTGTTCTTCTAGTGTAGCCGTAGTTAGGCCACCACTTCAA
GAACTCTGTAGCACCGCCTACATACCTCGCTCTGCTAATCCTGTTACCAGTGGCTGCTGCCAGTGGCGAT
AAGTCGTGTCTTACCGGGTTGGACTCAAGACGATAGTTACCGGATAAGGCGCAGCGGTCGGGCTGAACGG
GGGGTTCGTGCACACAGCCCAGCTTGGAGCGAACGACCTACACCGAACTGAGATACCTACAGCGTGAGCT
ATGAGAAAGCGCCACGCTTCCCGAAGGGAGAAAGGCGGACAGGTATCCGGTAAGCGGCAGGGTCGGAACA
GGAGAGCGCACGAGGGAGCTTCCAGGGGGAAACGCCTGGTATCTTTATAGTCCTGTCGGGTTTCGCCACC
TCTGACTTGAGCGTCGATTTTTGTGATGCTCGTCAGGGGGGCGGAGCCTATGGAAAAACGCCAGCAACGC
GGCCTTTTTACGGTTCCTGGCCTTTTGCTGGCCTTTTGCTCACATGTTCTTTCCTGCGTTATCCCCTGAT
TCTGTGGATAACCGTATTACCGCCTTTGAGTGAGCTGATACCGCTCGCCGCAGCCGAACGACCGAGCGCA
GCGAGTCAGT
Features (pLannotate 1.2.2; 27 found; start..end, strand, type, name):
     19..111     +  CDS            lacI (fragment): lac repressor; lacI; The lac repressor binds to the lac operator to inhibit transcription in E. coli. This inhibition can be relieved by adding lactose or isopropyl-β-D-thiogalactopyranoside (IPTG).
    124..145     +  protein_bind   CAP binding site: CAP binding activates transcription in the presence of cAMP. E. coli catabolite activator protein
    160..190     +  promoter       lac promoter: promoter for the E. coli lac operon
    198..214     +  protein_bind   lac operator: The lac repressor binds to the lac operator to inhibit transcription in E. coli. This inhibition can be relieved by adding lactose or isopropyl-β-D-thiogalactopyranoside (IPTG). lac repressor encoded by lacI
    259..277     +  promoter       T3 promoter: promoter for bacteriophage T3 RNA polymerase
    305..531     +  promoter       RSV promoter: Rous sarcoma virus enhancer/promoter
    532..712     +  LTR            5' LTR (truncated): truncated 5' long terminal repeat (LTR) from HIV-1
    759..884     +  misc_feature   HIV-1 Ψ: packaging signal of human immunodeficiency virus type 1
    868..1231    +  CDS            HIV-1 gag (fragment): gag protein from human immunodeficiency virus 1; gag
   1377..1610    +  misc_feature   RRE: The Rev response element (RRE) of HIV-1 allows for Rev-dependent mRNA export from the nucleus to the cytoplasm.
   1987..2013    +  CDS            Rev (fragment): human immunodeficiency virus 1 (HIV-1) Rev protein; rev; enhances nuclear export of unspliced and incompletely spliced viral mRNAs
   2017..2257    +  promoter       U6 promoter: RNA polymerase III promoter for human U6 snRNA
   2305..2372    +  misc_RNA       tracrRNA (fragment): trans-activating CRISPR RNA for the Streptococcus pyogenes CRISPR/Cas9 system
   2421..2538    +  misc_feature   cPPT/CTS: central polypurine tract and central termination sequence of HIV-1
   2607..2818    +  promoter       EF-1α core promoter: core promoter for human elongation factor EF-1α
   2844..3443    +  CDS            PuroR (fragment): puromycin N-acetyltransferase; pac from Streptomyces; confers resistance to puromycin
   3459..4047    +  misc_feature   WPRE: woodchuck hepatitis virus posttranscriptional regulatory element
   4098..4117    +  misc_feature   cPPT/CTS (fragment): central polypurine tract and central termination sequence of HIV-1
   4119..4352    +  LTR            3' LTR (ΔU3): self-inactivating 3' long terminal repeat (LTR) from HIV-1
   4430..4551    +  polyA_signal   SV40 poly(A) signal: SV40 polyadenylation signal
   4591..4726    +  rep_origin     SV40 ori: SV40 origin of replication
   4747..4765    -  promoter       T7 promoter: promoter for bacteriophage T7 RNA polymerase
   4773..4928    +  CDS            lacZα (fragment): LacZα fragment of β-galactosidase; lacZ fragment
   4933..5361    +  rep_origin     f1 ori (sequence partly withheld): f1 bacteriophage origin of replication; arrow indicates direction of (+) strand synthesis
   5414..5518    +  promoter       AmpR promoter: bla
   5519..6379    +  CDS            AmpR: β-lactamase; bla; confers resistance to ampicillin, carbenicillin, and related antibiotics
   6550..7138    +  rep_origin     ori: high-copy-number ColE1/pMB1/pBR322/pUC origin of replication
