[The description below was written by a language model from this plasmid's Addgene catalogue record and pLannotate feature annotations shown in this document.]
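Description:
RANGAP1 G5.4 gRNA is a third-generation lentiviral CRISPR guide plasmid built on the pLenti-sgRNA backbone and designed to target the human RANGAP1 gene. It is propagated in E. coli through a high-copy ColE1/pUC-type origin with ampicillin selection (AmpR under its own bla promoter). It also retains an f1 origin, an SV40 origin, and remnants of a lac/lacZα cloning region flanked by T3 and T7 promoters. The catalogue lists the empty backbone as 9,151 bp, whereas the sequenced plasmid is 7,302 nt. This would be consistent with loss of a stuffer fragment when the guide was cloned into the BsmBI sites, although the record does not say so.

The lentiviral cassette begins with an RSV promoter fused to a truncated HIV-1 5' LTR, which makes genomic RNA transcription Tat-independent. This is followed by the Ψ packaging signal with a partial gag sequence, and by the RRE for Rev-dependent nuclear export. Within the transfer region, a human U6 RNA polymerase III promoter drives the RANGAP1-specific spacer joined to the Streptococcus pyogenes guide RNA scaffold (annotated as a tracrRNA fragment). Downstream lie a cPPT/CTS element, an EF-1α core promoter driving puromycin N-acetyltransferase for selection of transduced mammalian cells, a WPRE to enhance expression, and a self-inactivating ΔU3 3' LTR followed by an SV40 polyadenylation signal.

The plasmid encodes no Cas9, so the nuclease must be supplied separately in the target cells. It belongs to a guide series used in a large-scale analysis of CRISPR/Cas9 knockouts of cell-cycle genes in human cell lines.
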