Addgene plasmid #90872: RANGAP1 G5.4 gRNA
Purpose: 3rd generation lentiviral gRNA plasmid targeting human RANGAP1
Depositing lab: Iain Cheeseman. Depositing organization: Whitehead Institute for Biomedical Research. Publication: Large-Scale Analysis of CRISPR/Cas9 Cell-Cycle Knockouts Reveals the Diversity of p53-Dependent Responses to Cell-Cycle Defects. McKinley KL, Cheeseman IM. Dev Cell. 2017 Feb 27;40(4):405-420.e2. doi: 10.1016/j.devcel.2017.01.012. Epub 2017 Feb 16. PubMed 28216383.
Backbone
  Vector backbone: pLenti-sgRNA
  Backbone manufacturer: Eric Lander & David Sabatini labs (Addgene plasmid #71409)
  Backbone size w/o insert (bp): 9151
  Vector type: Lentiviral, CRISPR
  Selectable markers: Puromycin
Growth in bacteria
  Bacterial resistance: Ampicillin, 100 μg/mL
  Growth temperature: 37°C
  Growth strain: NEB Stable
  Copy number: Unknown
Gene/Insert
  Gene/Insert name: RANGAP1 (Guide Designation G5.4) (alt name: pKMKO series)
  gRNA/shRNA sequence: CACCgTAAGGCCTTGGCGATGACCC
  Species: H. sapiens (human)
  Promoter: U6
  Cloning method: Restriction Enzyme; 5′ cloning site BsmBI (destroyed during cloning); 3′ cloning site BsmBI (destroyed during cloning)
  Sequencing primers: 5′ hU6-F (5'-GAGGGCCTATTTCCCATGATT-3'); 3′ EF1a-R (5'-CACGGCGACTACTGCACTTA-3')
Terms and licenses: Academic/Nonprofit Terms; Industry Terms: Not Available to Industry
Depositor comments: Please note that gRNA target sequence listed is not strictly the 20nt spacer sequence, but also contains the 5' BsmBI overhang. For more information about knockout human cell lines generated using this plasmid, please see http://cellcycleknockouts.wi.mit.edu/ .
How to cite: RANGAP1 G5.4 gRNA was a gift from Iain Cheeseman (Addgene plasmid # 90872 ; http://n2t.net/addgene:90872 ; RRID:Addgene_90872)
